>Addgene plasmid #185435 | LDB361 | addgene full sequence | sequence record 367560 | Addgene NGS Result
AGCTTATCGACTGCACGGTGCACCAATGCTTCTGGCGTCAGGCAGCCATCGGAAGCTGTGGTATGGCTGT
GCAGGTCGTAAATCACTGCATAATTCGTGTCGCTCAAGGCGCACTCCCGTTCTGGATAATGTTTTTTGCG
CCGACATCATAACGGTTCTGGCAAATATTCTGAAATGAGCTGTTGACAATTAATCATCGGCTCGTATAAT
GTGTGGAATTGTGAGCGGATAACAATTTCACACAGGAAACAGTATTCATGTCCCCTATACTAGGTTATTG
GAAAATTAAGGGCCTTGTGCAACCCACTCGACTTCTTTTGGAATATCTTGAAGAAAAATATGAAGAGCAT
TTGTATGAGCGCGATGAAGGTGATAAATGGCGAAACAAAAAGTTTGAATTGGGTTTGGAGTTTCCCAATC
TTCCTTATTATATTGATGGTGATGTTAAATTAACACAGTCTATGGCCATCATACGTTATATAGCTGACAA
GCACAACATGTTGGGTGGTTGTCCAAAAGAGCGTGCAGAGATTTCAATGCTTGAAGGAGCGGTTTTGGAT
ATTAGATACGGTGTTTCGAGAATTGCATATAGTAAAGACTTTGAAACTCTCAAAGTTGATTTTCTTAGCA
AGCTACCTGAAATGCTGAAAATGTTCGAAGATCGTTTATGTCATAAAACATATTTAAATGGTGATCATGT
AACCCATCCTGACTTCATGTTGTATGACGCTCTTGATGTTGTTTTATACATGGACCCAATGTGCCTGGAT
GCGTTCCCAAAATTAGTTTGTTTTAAAAAACGTATTGAAGCTATCCCACAAATTGATAAGTACTTGAAAT
CCAGCAAGTATATAGCATGGCCTTTGCAGGGCTGGCAAGCCACGTTTGGTGGTGGCGACCATCCTCCAAA
ATCGGATCTGGTTCCGCGTGGATCTCGTCGTGCATCTGTTGGATCCGCCAAAAGAGTTGCCGATGCGCGA
ATACAGAGAGAAACGTACGATTCTAACGAGTCTGACGATGACGTGACTCCCTCCACTAAGGTTGCGTCAT
CTGCTGTGATGAATAGAAGAAAAATTGCCATGCCAAAGCGCAGGATGGCGTTCAAACCTTTTGGTTCTGC
AAAATCGGATGAAACCAAGCAGGCTAGTTCCTTTAGCTTCCTGAACCGGGCGGACGGCACTGGAGAAGCT
CAGGTTGATAATAGCCCTACCACAGAAAGCAATTCCAGACTAAAAGCATTGAACCTCCAGTTCAAGGCTA
AGGTTGATGACTTAGTTCTAGGCAAGCCGTTAGCGGACTTGAGGCCCCTTTTCACCAGGTACGAATTATA
CATAAAGAATATCTTAGAAGCTCCCGTGAAATCTATCGAGAATCCAACGCAGACAAAGGGAAATGATGCT
AAACCTGCCAAAGTAGAAGATGTCCAAAAAAGTTCCGATTCTTCATCTGAAGATGAGGTTAAGGTGGAGG
GACCCAAGTTCACAATAGATGCTAAACCGCCTATTTCAGATTCCGTTTTCTCATTTGGCCCAAAAAAAGA
AAATCGCAAGAAAGATGAAAGTGATAGCGAAAACGATATAGAAATCAAGGGCCCTGAATTTAAATTTTCT
GGAACTGTATCAAGTGATGTATTTAAGCTGAATCCAAGCACCGATAAAAATGAAAAGAAAACCGAGACTA
ATGCTAAACCATTTTCATTTTCTTCGGCCACTTCAACTACTGAACAAACGAAGAGTAAAAATCCCCTTTC
ATTGACAGAAGCTACCAAGACCAATGTGGACAACAACAGTAAAGCCGAGGCTTCCTTCACTTTTGGAACA
AAACATGCTGCGGATTCTCAAAATAATAAACCATCTTTTGTATTTGGTCAAGCAGCTGCAAAACCATCGC
TAGAAAAGAGCTCATTCACGTTTGGTTCAACAACAATTGAAAAAAAAAATGACGAAAGCTCAACCTCTAA
CTCAAAACCTGAAAAGTCTAGTGATAGCAATGATTCAAACCCATCTTTTTCCTTTTCCATACCCAGTAAG
AATACACCTGATGCATCTAAGCCATCTTTTAGTTTTGGGGTCCCAAACTCTTCCAAAAACGAAACTTCAA
AACCGGTATTTTCGTTTGGTGCAGCAACACCATCGGCCAAAGAAGCTAGTCAGGAAGATGACAACAACAA
CGTTGAAAAACCTTCCTCTAAGCCTGCCTTCAATTTAATATCTAACGCTGGTACCGAGAAAGAGAAGGAA
AGTAAAAAGGACTCAAAGCCAGCTTTTTCATTTGGCATATCAAACGGAAGTGAAAGCAAAGACTCTGACA
AACCCTCTTTACCCTCTGCGGTTGATGGTGAAAATGACAAGAAAGAAGCAACAAAACCTGCTTTTTCGTT
TGGAATAAATACAAATACTACTAAAACCGCGGATACTAAAGCTCCAACTTTTACATTTGGCTCCTCTGCA
CTCGCTGACAATAAAGAGGATGTTAAGAAACCTTTTTCTTTCGGTACCTCCCAGCCTAATAATACTCCAT
CCTTCTCATTCGGAAAAACAACAGCAAACTTGCCTGCTAATTCTTCAACATCTCCTGCTCCCTCTATACC
ATCGACGGGGTTCAAATTTTCTTTGCCATTTGAACAAAAAGGTAGTCAAACAACTACAAATGATAGCAAG
GAAGAATCAACAACAGAAGCAACTGGAAATGAGTCGCAAGATGCAACCAAAGTAGATGCTACCCCAGAAG
AATCAAAGCCAATAAACTTGCAAAACGGTGAGGAAGACGAAGTGGCTTTATTTTCGCAAAAAGCAAAATT
AATGACATTCAATGCTGAAACCAAATCGTACGATTCAAGAGGCGTAGGCGAAATGAAGCTTTTGAAGAAA
AAGGACGATCCTTCTAAAGTGCGCCTACTTTGTAGGTCTGACGGTATGGGTAATGTATTACTAAATGCAA
CTGTTGTAGACTCCTTCAAATATGAGCCTTTAGCTCCCGGAAATGATAATCTCATTAAAGCTCCTACTGT
TGCGGCTGATGGGAAACTTGTAACTTATATCGTCAAGTTTAAGCAGAAGGAAGAAGGCCGCTCATTTACG
AAAGCTATTGAAGATGCTAAAAAAGAAATGAAATAAGAGTAAATACAGTTAACAATTTTAAATAGAATAG
AACCCTCATATTTTGTAGCTCAAGGGAATTCATCGTGACTGACTGACGATCTGCCTCGCGCGTTTCGGTG
ATGACGGTGAAAACCTCTGACACATGCAGCTCCCGGAGACGGTCACAGCTTGTCTGTAAGCGGATGCCGG
GAGCAGACAAGCCCGTCAGGGCGCGTCAGCGGGTGTTGGCGGGTGTCGGGGCGCAGCCATGACCCAGTCA
CGTAGCGATAGCGGAGTGTATAATTCTTGAAGACGAAAGGGCCTCGTGATACGCCTATTTTTATAGGTTA
ATGTCATGATAATAATGGTTTCTTAGACGTCAGGTGGCACTTTTCGGGGAAATGTGCGCGGAACCCCTAT
TTGTTTATTTTTCTAAATACATTCAAATATGTATCCGCTCATGAGACAATAACCCTGATAAATGCTTCAA
TAATATTGAAAAAGGAAGAGTATGAGTATTCAACATTTCCGTGTCGCCCTTATTCCCTTTTTTGCGGCAT
TTTGCCTTCCTGTTTTTGCTCACCCAGAAACGCTGGTGAAAGTAAAAGATGCTGAAGATCAGTTGGGTGC
ACGAGTGGGTTACATCGAACTGGATCTCAACAGCGGTAAGATCCTTGAGAGTTTTCGCCCCGAAGAACGT
TTTCCAATGATGAGCACTTTTAAAGTTCTGCTATGTGGCGCGGTATTATCCCGTGTTGACGCCGGGCAAG
AGCAACTCGGTCGCCGCATACACTATTCTCAGAATGACTTGGTTGAGTACTCACCAGTCACAGAAAAGCA
TCTTACGGATGGCATGACAGTAAGAGAATTATGCAGTGCTGCCATAACCATGAGTGATAACACTGCGGCC
AACTTACTTCTGACAACGATCGGAGGACCGAAGGAGCTAACCGCTTTTTTGCACAACATGGGGGATCATG
TAACTCGCCTTGATCGTTGGGAACCGGAGCTGAATGAAGCCATACCAAACGACGAGCGTGACACCACGAT
GCCTGCAGCAATGGCAACAACGTTGCGCAAACTATTAACTGGCGAACTACTTACTCTAGCTTCCCGGCAA
CAATTAATAGACTGGATGGAGGCGGATAAAGTTGCAGGACCACTTCTGCGCTCGGCCCTTCCGGCTGGCT
GGTTTATTGCTGATAAATCTGGAGCCGGTGAGCGTGGGTCTCGCGGTATCATTGCAGCACTGGGGCCAGA
TGGTAAGCCCTCCCGTATCGTAGTTATCTACACGACGGGGAGTCAGGCAACTATGGATGAACGAAATAGA
CAGATCGCTGAGATAGGTGCCTCACTGATTAAGCATTGGTAACTGTCAGACCAAGTTTACTCATATATAC
TTTAGATTGATTTAAAACTTCATTTTTAATTTAAAAGGATCTAGGTGAAGATCCTTTTTGATAATCTCAT
GACCAAAATCCCTTAACGTGAGTTTTCGTTCCACTGAGCGTCAGACCCCGTAGAAAAGATCAAAGGATCT
TCTTGAGATCCTTTTTTTCTGCGCGTAATCTGCTGCTTGCAAACAAAAAAACCACCGCTACCAGCGGTGG
TTTGTTTGCCGGATCAAGAGCTACCAACTCTTTTTCCGAAGGTAACTGGCTTCAGCAGAGCGCAGATACC
AAATACTGTCCTTCTAGTGTAGCCGTAGTTAGGCCACCACTTCAAGAACTCTGTAGCACCGCCTACATAC
CTCGCTCTGCTAATCCTGTTACCAGTGGCTGCTGCCAGTGGCGATAAGTCGTGTCTTACCGGGTTGGACT
CAAGACGATAGTTACCGGATAAGGCGCAGCGGTCGGGCTGAACGGGGGGTTCGTGCACACAGCCCAGCTT
GGAGCGAACGACCTACACCGAACTGAGATACCTACAGCGTGAGCTATGAGAAAGCGCCACGCTTCCCGAA
GGGAGAAAGGCGGACAGGTATCCGGTAAGCGGCAGGGTCGGAACAGGAGAGCGCACGAGGGAGCTTCCAG
GGGGAAACGCCTGGTATCTTTATAGTCCTGTCGGGTTTCGCCACCTCTGACTTGAGCGTCGATTTTTGTG
ATGCTCGTCAGGGGGGCGGAGCCTATGGAAAAACGCCAGCAACGCGGCCTTTTTACGGTTCCTGGCCTTT
TGCTGGCCTTTTGCTCACATGTTCTTTCCTGCGTTATCCCCTGATTCTGTGGATAACCGTATTACCGCCT
TTGAGTGAGCTGATACCGCTCGCCGCAGCCGAACGACCGAGCGCAGCGAGTCAGTGAGCGAGGAAGCGGA
AGAGCGCCTGATGCGGTATTTTCTCCTTACGCATCTGTGCGGTATTTCACACCGCATAAATTCCGACACC
ATCGAATGGCGCAAAACCTTTCGCGGTATGGCATGATAGCGCCCGGAAGAGAGTCAATTCAGGGTGGTGA
ATGTGAAACCAGTAACGTTATACGATGTCGCAGAGTATGCCGGTGTCTCTTATCAGACCGTTTCCCGCGT
GGTGAACCAGGCCAGCCACGTTTCTGCGAAAACGCGGGAAAAAGTGGAAGCGGCGATGGCGGAGCTGAAT
TACATTCCCAACCGCGTGGCACAACAACTGGCGGGCAAACAGTCGTTGCTGATTGGCGTTGCCACCTCCA
GTCTGGCCCTGCACGCGCCGTCGCAAATTGTCGCGGCGATTAAATCTCGCGCCGATCAACTGGGTGCCAG
CGTGGTGGTGTCGATGGTAGAACGAAGCGGCGTCGAAGCCTGTAAAGCGGCGGTGCACAATCTTCTCGCG
CAACGCGTCAGTGGGCTGATCATTAACTATCCGCTGGATGACCAGGATGCCATTGCTGTGGAAGCTGCCT
GCACTAATGTTCCGGCGTTATTTCTTGATGTCTCTGACCAGACACCCATCAACAGTATTATTTTCTCCCA
TGAAGACGGTACGCGACTGGGCGTGGAGCATCTGGTCGCATTGGGTCACCAGCAAATCGCGCTGTTAGCG
GGCCCATTAAGTTCTGTCTCGGCGCGTCTGCGTCTGGCTGGCTGGCATAAATATCTCACTCGCAATCAAA
TTCAGCCGATAGCGGAACGGGAAGGCGACTGGAGTGCCATGTCCGGTTTTCAACAAACCATGCAAATGCT
GAATGAGGGCATCGTTCCCACTGCGATGCTGGTTGCCAACGATCAGATGGCGCTGGGCGCAATGCGCGCC
ATTACCGAGTCCGGGCTGCGCGTTGGTGCGGATATCTCGGTAGTGGGATACGACGATACCGAAGACAGCT
CATGTTATATCCCGCCGTTAACCACCATCAAACAGGATTTTCGCCTGCTGGGGCAAACCAGCGTGGACCG
CTTGCTGCAACTCTCTCAGGGCCAGGCGGTGAAGGGCAATCAGCTGTTGCCCGTCTCACTGGTGAAAAGA
AAAACCACCCTGGCGCCCAATACGCAAACCGCCTCTCCCCGCGCGTTGGCCGATTCATTAATGCAGCTGG
CACGACAGGTTTCCCGACTGGAAAGCGGGCAGTGAGCGCAACGCAATTAATGTAAGTTAGCTCACTCATT
AGGCACCCCAGGCTTTACACTTTATGCTTCCGGCTCGTATGTTGTGTGGAATTGTGAGCGGATAACAATT
TCACACAGGAAACAGCTATGACCATGATTACGGATTCACTGGCCGTCGTTTTACAACGTCGTGACTGGGA
AAACCCTGGCGTTACCCAACTTAATCGCCTTGCAGCACATCCCCCTTTCGCCAGCTGGCGTAATAGCGAA
GAGGCCCGCACCGATCGCCCTTCCCAACAGTTGCGCAGCCTGAATGGCGAATGGCGCTTTGCCTGGTTTC
CGGCACCAGAAGCGGTGCCGGAAAGCTGGCTGGAGTGCGATCTTCCTGAGGCCGATACTGTCGTCGTCCC
CTCAAACTGGCAGATGCACGGTTACGATGCGCCCATCTACACCAACGTGACCTATCCCATTACGGTCAAT
CCGCCGTTTGTTCCCACGGAGAATCCGACGGGTTGTTACTCGCTCACATTTAATGTTGATGAAAGCTGGC
TACAGGAAGGCCAGACGCGAATTATTTTTGATGGCGTTGGAATT
Features (pLannotate 1.2.2; 17 found; start..end, strand, type, name):
    183..211     +  promoter       tac promoter: strong E. coli promoter; hybrid between the trp and lac UV5 promoters
    219..235     +  protein_bind   lac operator: The lac repressor binds to the lac operator to inhibit transcription in E. coli. This inhibition can be relieved by adding lactose or isopropyl-β-D-thiogalactopyranoside (IPTG). lac repressor encoded by lacI
    258..911     +  CDS            GST26_SCHJA: Experimental evidence at protein level: Swiss-Prot protein existence level 1. GST isoenzymes appear to play a central role in the parasite detoxification system. Other functions are also suspected including a role in increasing the solubility of haematin in the parasite gut. From Schistosoma japonicum (Blood fluke).
    957..3113    +  CDS            NUP2: NUP2_YEAST - Experimental evidence at protein level: Swiss-Prot protein existence level 1. Functions as a component of the nuclear pore complex (NPC). NPC components, collectively referred to as nucleoporins (NUPs), can play the role of both NPC structural components and of docking or interaction partners for transiently associated nuclear transport factors. Active directional transport is assured by both, a Phe-Gly (FG) repeat affinity gradient for these transport factors across the NPC and a transport cofactor concentration gradient across the nuclear envelope (GSP1 and GSP2 GTPases associat
   3201..3240    +  CDS            rop (fragment): Rop protein, which maintains plasmids at low copy number; rop
   3342..3382    +  misc_feature   bom (fragment): basis of mobility region from pBR322
   3487..3591    +  promoter       AmpR promoter: bla
   3592..4452    +  CDS            AmpR: β-lactamase; bla; confers resistance to ampicillin, carbenicillin, and related antibiotics
   4623..5211    +  rep_origin     ori: high-copy-number ColE1/pMB1/pBR322/pUC origin of replication
   5397..5448    -  misc_feature   bom (fragment): basis of mobility region from pBR322
   5455..5532    +  promoter       lacI promoter: lacI
   5533..6615    +  CDS            lacI: lac repressor; lacI; The lac repressor binds to the lac operator to inhibit transcription in E. coli. This inhibition can be relieved by adding lactose or isopropyl-β-D-thiogalactopyranoside (IPTG).
   6628..6649    +  protein_bind   CAP binding site: CAP binding activates transcription in the presence of cAMP. E. coli catabolite activator protein
   6664..6694    +  promoter       lac promoter: promoter for the E. coli lac operon
   6702..6718    +  protein_bind   lac operator: The lac repressor binds to the lac operator to inhibit transcription in E. coli. This inhibition can be relieved by adding lactose or isopropyl-β-D-thiogalactopyranoside (IPTG). lac repressor encoded by lacI
   6738..6911    +  CDS            lacZα: LacZα fragment of β-galactosidase; lacZ fragment
   7175..107     -  CDS            yciV (fragment) (across the origin): RNAAM_ECOLI - Also known as trpH From Escherichia coli (strain K12).
