[The description below was written by a language model from this plasmid's Addgene catalogue record and pLannotate feature annotations shown in this document.]
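Description:
LDB361 is a bacterial expression plasmid built on the pGEX-2TK backbone for producing full-length Nup2, a nuclear pore complex protein from the budding yeast Saccharomyces cerevisiae, as a fusion to glutathione S-transferase. The sequenced plasmid is about 7.2 kb. It replicates in E. coli from a high-copy ColE1/pMB1-type origin and is selected with ampicillin through the β-lactamase (AmpR) gene and its own promoter. Short fragments annotated as rop, bom, lacZα and an E. coli yciV/trpH sequence are backbone remnants typical of this vector family and have no stated role in the construct.

Expression is driven by the tac promoter, a strong trp/lac hybrid, followed by a lac operator. The plasmid also carries lacI under its own promoter, so it supplies its own lac repressor. This keeps transcription off until it is induced with IPTG or lactose. Downstream of the operator lies the Schistosoma japonicum GST coding sequence, followed after a short linker region by the NUP2 open reading frame, which places GST at the N terminus of the fusion. The linker is not annotated in the feature table, and the 5′ cloning site is recorded as unknown.

The GST moiety allows affinity capture on glutathione resin, so the plasmid suits purification of recombinant Nup2 or pull-down assays with binding partners such as nuclear transport factors, although the record states only bacterial expression as its purpose. The depositors note a Q9R substitution in NUP2 relative to the reference protein sequence, with unknown functional consequences.
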