Addgene plasmid #185435: LDB361
Purpose: Bacterial expression of full length NUP2 as fusion with GST
Depositing lab: Ken Belanger & Laura Davis. Depositing organization: Duke University.
Backbone
  Vector backbone: pGEX-2TK
  Vector type: Bacterial Expression
Growth in bacteria
  Bacterial resistance: Ampicillin, 100 μg/mL
  Growth temperature: 37°C
  Growth strain: DH5alpha
  Copy number: High Copy
Gene/Insert
  Gene/Insert name: NUP2
  Species: S. cerevisiae (budding yeast)
  Tag / fusion protein: GST (N terminal on backbone)
  Cloning method: Restriction Enzyme; 5′ cloning site unknown (unknown if destroyed)
Terms and licenses: Academic/Nonprofit Terms; Industry Terms: Not Available to Industry
Depositor comments: Please note: Plasmid contains a Q9R mutation in NUP2 compared to the NCBI reference sequence NP_013439.1. It is not known how this mutation affects plasmid function.
How to cite: LDB361 was a gift from Ken Belanger & Laura Davis (Addgene plasmid # 185435 ; http://n2t.net/addgene:185435 ; RRID:Addgene_185435)
